>Addgene plasmid #59730 | MC177VSG221RNAi | depositor full sequence | sequence record 93746 | MC177VSG221RNAi sequence 6051 bps
GAATTCGAGCTCTTTAATGGTCCTTATACGAACGAATATTAAACAATGCGCAGTTAACGCTATTATACAC
AATAACTTTTAATGTCTGCCATATTAATTACAAGTGTGCAACATTAAATACAAGTGTGTAACGTTAATTT
GCAAGTTTGAAACAATGTTCTTTAGTGTTTAATGTGTGCAACAAAGCTATTTAATGGTCCTTATACGAAC
GAATATTAAACAATGCGCAGTTAACGCTATTATACACAATAACTTTTAATGTGTGCCATATTAATTACGG
ATCGCGGCCGCGATCCGTGTGCAACATTAAATACAAGTGTGTAACATTAATTTGCAAGTTTGCAACAATG
TTCTTTAGTGTTTAATGGGTGCAACAAAGCTATTTAATGGTCCTTATACGAACGAATATTAAACAATCCG
CAGTTAACGCTATTATACACAATAACTTTTAATGTGTCCCATATTAATTACAAGTGTGCAACATTAAATA
CAAGTGTGTAACGTTAATTTGCAAGTTTGCAACAATGTTCTTTAGTGTTTAATGGGTACCGAATTCCTGC
AGGGGCCCTATCCGGATATAGTTCCTCCTTTCAGCAAAAAACCCCTCAAGACCCGTTTAGAGGCCCCAAG
GGGTTATGCTAGTTATTGCTCAGCGGTGGCAGCAGCCAACTCAGCTTCCTTTCGGGCTTTGTTAGCAGCC
CTATCCGGATATAGTTCCTCCTTTCAGCAAAAAACCCCTCAAGACCCGTTTAGAGGCCCCAAGGGGTTAT
GCTAGTTATTGCTCAGCGGTGGCAGCAGCCAACTCAGCTTCCTTTCGGGCTTTGTTAGCAGCCTGCAGCC
CAGGACCGAATACTAATAACGACACTTGCGGTCAAAAAGTAGAAGAACAAATGCTCAACGATGAGTGAAT
CAGGTTAGGGTAGTTGGAAAATTATACAGAATGTCTTTGGCAACACACCGCCTGATTAATACGACTCACT
ATAGGGAGATCTCCCTATCAGTGATAGAGATCTAGCCGCGGTGGCGGCCGGCCGCTCTAGAAGCTTTTTG
GCAACCTCTTTGCCAGGTCTCCGAGGAGCTAGACGACCAACCGAAGGGTGCGTTGTTTACGCTGCAAGCA
GCGGCGAGCAAAATCCAGAAAATGAGGGACGCGGCACTGCGAGCAAGTATATACGCTGAAATAAATCACG
GCACCAACAGGGCCAAGGCAGCCGTTATAGTCGCCAACCACTATGCCATGAAAGCTGATAGCGGCCTAGA
GGCCCTAAAACAAACGTTAAGCAGCCAAGAGGTAACAGCTACTGCAACAGCGAGCTACCTAAAAGGAAGA
ATAGACGAATACTTAAATCTCCTTCTACAAACAAAGGAGAGCGGCACCAGCGGCTGCATGATGGACACCA
GCGGAACAAACACGGTAACGAAGGCCGGCGGCACCATCGGAGGCGTTCCTTGCAAGCTGCAGTTGTCGCC
GATACAGCCGAAGCGACCCGCAGCGACCTACCTAGGTAAAGCGGGCTACGTAGGCCTAACACGACAAGCA
GATGCAGCCAACAATTTCCACGATAACGACGCCGAATGCAGGCTAGCCAGTGGGCACAACACCAACGGCC
TCGGCAAAAGCGGCCAGCTTTCTGCAGCGGTCACTATGGCGGCCGGCTATGTCACAGTAGCGAACAGCCA
AACAGCCGTCACGGTCCAGGCGCTCGATGCATTACAGGAAGCGAGCGGAGCAGCGCACCAACCGTGGATC
GACGCCTGGAAGGCCAAGAAAGCGCTAACAGGAGCAGAAACCGCTGAGTTCAGAAACGAAACAGCCGGAA
TAGCTGGCAAAACAGGCGTTACCAACTCGAGGGGGGGCCCGGGGAGATCTCTATCACTGATAGGGAGATC
TCCCTATAGTGAGTCGTATTAATCAGGTAACGGTGTGTTGCCAAAGACATTCTGTATAATTTTCCAACTA
CCCTAACCTGATTCACTCATCGTTGAGCATTTGTTCTTCTACTTTTTGACCGCAAGTGTCGTTATTAGTA
TTCGGTCCTCCGCATGATTGAAATAGTGCCACCAGTTGTGTTTGATGCGTTTGTTATCTATGCAGTATTC
TGCAGGCTGCTAACAAAGCCCGAAAGGAAGCTGAGTTGGCTGCTGCCACCGCTGAGCAATAACTAGCATA
ACCCCTTGGGGCCTCTAAACGGGTCTTGAGGGGTTTTTTGCTGAAAGGAGGAACTATATCCGGATAGGGC
TGCTAACAAAGCCCGAAAGGAAGCTGAGTTGGCTGCTGCCACCGCTGAGCAATAACTAGCATAACCCCTT
GGGGCCTCTAAACGGGTCTTGAGGGGTTTTTTGCTGAAAGGAGGAACTATATCCGGATTGGGCCCCTGCA
GGCATGCAAGCTAGCTTTCCACCCAGCGCGGGTGCATTCTGGCTCTTATATATACTTATTGTCATGACAG
AGTATATTGTACTGTGTTGATAAGGGACGGGTAACTGTATTGAAGAGCCGATGCTTTTGACATGTTAGAT
ATAATATGTTTTATTGTAAAGTCAATACAACACACAATAGGATAATAATGATAAAGTTAAAAAAGTATAT
ATAGTAATAGAAATATATCTTATATAGGAAAGATTAAGCAGTAAAAGTAGCGCTTACGGCGTACGGAGCA
GGAGAGCAACTGACCGCTCTCAGACCCGGGCACAGCAAGGTCTTCTGAAATTCATGTTTTTTTTTTTTTT
ACTCTGCATTGCAGTCTCCGCTCTTATTTAGTTTTGCTTTACGTAAGGTCTCGTTGCTGCCATAAAATAA
GCTATATCACCATGGCCAAGTTGACCAGTGCCGTTCCGGTGCTCACCGCGCGCGACGTCGCCGGAGCGGT
CGAGTTCTGGACCGACCGGCTCGGGTTCTCCCGGGACTTCGTGGAGGACGACTTCGCCGGTGTGGTCCGG
GACGACGTGACCCTGTTCATCAGCGCGGTCCAGGACCAGGTGGTGCCGGACAACACCCTGGCCTGGGTGT
GGGTGCGCGGCCTGGACGAGCTGTACGCCGAGTGGTCGGAGGTCGTGTCCACGAACTTCCGGGACGCCTC
CGGGCCGGCCATGACCGAGATCGGCGAGCAGCCGTGGGGGCGGGAGTTCGCCCTGCGCGACCCGGCCGGC
AACTGCGTGCACTTCGTGGCCGAGGAGCAGGACTGACCGACGCCGACCAACACCGCCGGTCCGACGGCGG
CCCACGGGTCCCAGGCCTCGGAGATCCTAACACCGGGTTGTGTGGCCAAAATTGTTCTGTAGTCGCTGTG
AGTTGACACGGCTAGTGCTTATGATTTTCCTCGCGTGTGGTGCCTGTACTCAGCCCTATGCCTTATTTGC
AACACATTTACGTACAGCGCACAAGAGAAGAGAAGATCACTTGAAGATAATAAATATAGGGTTGTAGGCA
TCTTGTTTAACTCAAATTTTCTCGTCTTGGTGTGTCGACATGATTGAAATAGTGCCACCAGTTGTGTTTG
ATGCGTTTGTTATCTATGCAGTATTCCTAGCCAGATCCTCTACGCCGGACGCATCGTGGCCGGCATCACC
GGCGCCACAGGTGCGGTTGCTGGCGCCTATATCGCCGACATCACCGATGGGGAAGATCGGGCTCGCCACT
TCGGGCTCATGAGCGCTTGTTTCGGCGTGGGTATGGTGGCAGGCCCCGTGGCCGGGGGACTGTTGGGCGC
CATCTCCTTGCACCATTCCTTGCGGCGGCGGTGCTCAACGGCCTCAACCTACTACTGGGCTGCTTCCTAA
TGCAGGAGTCGCATAAGGGAGAGCGTCGATATGGTGCACTCTCAGTACAATCTGCTCTGATGCCGCATAG
TTAAGCCAGCCCCGACACCCGCCAACACCCGCTGACGCGCCCTGACGGGCTTGTCTGCTCCCGGCATCCG
CTTACAGACAAGCTGTGACCGTCTCCGGGAGCTGCATGTGTCAGAGGTTTTCACCGTCATCACCGAAACG
CGCGAGACGAAAGGGCCTCGTGATACGCCTATTTTTATAGGTTAATGTCATGATAATAATGGTTTCTTAG
ACGTCAGGTGGCACTTTTCGGGGAAATGTGCGCGGAACCCCTATTTGTTTATTTTTCTAAATACATTCAA
ATATGTATCCGCTCATGAGACAATAACCCTGATAAATGCTTCAATAATATTGAAAAAGGAAGAGTATGAG
TATTCAACATTTCCGTGTCGCCCTTATTCCCTTTTTTGCGGCATTTTGCCTTCCTGTTTTTGCTCACCCA
GAAACGCTGGTGAAAGTAAAAGATGCTGAAGATCAGTTGGGTGCACGAGTGGGTTACATCGAACTGGATC
TCAACAGCGGTAAGATCCTTGAGAGTTTTCGCCCCGAAGAACGTTTTCCAATGATGAGCACTTTTAAAGT
TCTGCTATGTGGCGCGGTATTATCCCGTATTGACGCCGGGCAAGAGCAACTCGGTCGCCGCATACACTAT
TCTCAGAATGACTTGGTTGAGTACTCACCAGTCACAGAAAAGCATCTTACGGATGGCATGACAGTAAGAG
AATTATGCAGTGCTGCCATAACCATGAGTGATAACACTGCGGCCAACTTACTTCTGACAACGATCGGAGG
ACCGAAGGAGCTAACCGCTTTTTTGCACAACATGGGGGATCATGTAACTCGCCTTGATCGTTGGGAACCG
GAGCTGAATGAAGCCATACCAAACGACGAGCGTGACACCACGATGCCTGTAGCAATGGCAACAACGTTGC
GCAAACTATTAACTGGCGAACTACTTACTCTAGCTTCCCGGCAACAATTAATAGACTGGATGGAGGCGGA
TAAAGTTGCAGGACCACTTCTGCGCTCGGCCCTTCCGGCTGGCTGGTTTATTGCTGATAAATCTGGAGCC
GGTGAGCGTGGGTCTCGCGGTATCATTGCAGCACTGGGGCCAGATGGTAAGCCCTCCCGTATCGTAGTTA
TCTACACGACGGGGAGTCAGGCAACTATGGATGAACGAAATAGACAGATCGCTGAGATAGGTGCCTCACT
GATTAAGCATTGGTAACTGTCAGACCAAGTTTACTCATATATACTTTAGATTGATTTAAAACTTCATTTT
TAATTTAAAAGGATCTAGGTGAAGATCCTTTTTGATAATCTCATGACCAAAATCCCTTAACGTGAGTTTT
CGTTCCACTGAGCGTCAGACCCCGTAGAAAAGATCAAAGGATCTTCTTGAGATCCTTTTTTTCTGCGCGT
AATCTGCTGCTTGCAAACAAAAAAACCACCGCTACCAGCGGTGGTTTGTTTGCCGGATCAAGAGCTACCA
ACTCTTTTTCCGAAGGTAACTGGCTTCAGCAGAGCGCAGATACCAAATACTGTTCTTCTAGTGTAGCCGT
AGTTAGGCCACCACTTCAAGAACTCTGTAGCACCGCCTACATACCTCGCTCTGCTAATCCTGTTACCAGT
GGCTGCTGCCAGTGGCGATAAGTCGTGTCTTACCGGGTTGGACTCAAGACGATAGTTACCGGATAAGGCG
CAGCGGTCGGGCTGAACGGGGGGTTCGTGCACACAGCCCAGCTTGGAGCGAACGACCTACACCGAACTGA
GATACCTACAGCGTGAGCTATGAGAAAGCGCCACGCTTCCCGAAGGGAGAAAGGCGGACAGGTATCCGGT
AAGCGGCAGGGTCGGAACAGGAGAGCGCACGAGGGAGCTTCCAGGGGGAAACGCCTGGTATCTTTATAGT
CCTGTCGGGTTTCGCCACCTCTGACTTGAGCGTCGATTTTTGTGATGCTCGTCAGGGGGGCGGAGCCTAT
GGAAAAACGCCAGCAACGCGGCCTTTTTACGGTTCCTGGCCTTTTGCTGGCCTTTTGCTCACATGTTCTT
TCCTGCGTTATCCCCTGATTCTGTGGATAACCGTATTACCGCCTTTGAGTGAGCTGATACCGCTCGCCGC
AGCCGAACGACCGAGCGCAGCGAGTCAGTGAGCGAGGAAGCGGAAGAGCGCCCAATACGCAAACCGCCTC
TCCCCGCGCGTTGGCCGATTCATTAATGCAG
Features (pLannotate 1.2.2; 23 found; start..end, strand, type, name):
    595..642     -  terminator     T7 terminator: transcription terminator for bacteriophage T7 RNA polymerase
    650..699     -  CDS            SET1 (fragment): solubility-enhancement tag derived from T7 phage gene 10B
    728..775     -  terminator     T7 terminator: transcription terminator for bacteriophage T7 RNA polymerase
    783..832     -  CDS            SET1 (fragment): solubility-enhancement tag derived from T7 phage gene 10B
    967..985     +  promoter       T7 promoter: promoter for bacteriophage T7 RNA polymerase
    992..1011    +  promoter       PLtetO-1 promoter (fragment): modified phage lambda PL promoter with tet operator sites (Lutz and Bujard, 1997)
   1040..1843    +  CDS            VSM2_TRYBB (fragment): Experimental evidence at protein level: Swiss-Prot protein existence level 1. VSG forms a coat on the surface of the parasite. The trypanosome evades the immune response of the host by expressing a series of antigenically distinct VSGs from an estimated 1000 VSG genes. From Trypanosoma brucei brucei.
   1846..1862    +  misc_feature   MCS (fragment): pBluescript multiple cloning site
   1867..1886    -  promoter       PLtetO-1 promoter (fragment): modified phage lambda PL promoter with tet operator sites (Lutz and Bujard, 1997)
   1893..1911    -  promoter       T7 promoter: promoter for bacteriophage T7 RNA polymerase
   2106..2155    +  CDS            SET1 (fragment): solubility-enhancement tag derived from T7 phage gene 10B
   2163..2210    +  terminator     T7 terminator: transcription terminator for bacteriophage T7 RNA polymerase
   2239..2288    +  CDS            SET1 (fragment): solubility-enhancement tag derived from T7 phage gene 10B
   2296..2343    +  terminator     T7 terminator: transcription terminator for bacteriophage T7 RNA polymerase
   2375..2392    +  misc_feature   MCS (fragment): pUC18/19 multiple cloning site
   2812..3186    +  CDS            BleoR: antibiotic-binding protein; Sh ble from Streptoalloteichus hindustanus; confers resistance to bleomycin, phleomycin, and Zeocin™
   3534..3809    +  CDS            TcR (fragment): tetracycline efflux protein; tet; confers resistance to tetracycline
   3809..3859    -  misc_feature   bom (fragment): basis of mobility region from pBR322
   3961..3996    -  CDS            rop (fragment): Rop protein, which maintains plasmids at low copy number; rop
   4091..4195    +  promoter       AmpR promoter: bla
   4196..5056    +  CDS            AmpR: β-lactamase; bla; confers resistance to ampicillin, carbenicillin, and related antibiotics
   5227..5815    +  rep_origin     ori: high-copy-number ColE1/pMB1/pBR322/pUC origin of replication
   5998..6051    +  CDS            lacI (fragment): lac repressor; lacI; The lac repressor binds to the lac operator to inhibit transcription in E. coli. This inhibition can be relieved by adding lactose or isopropyl-β-D-thiogalactopyranoside (IPTG).
