[The description below was written by a language model from this plasmid's Addgene catalogue record and pLannotate feature annotations shown in this document.]
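Description:
MC177VSG221RNAi is an inducible RNA interference plasmid for the African trypanosome Trypanosoma brucei, built to silence the variant surface glycoprotein VSG221. The catalogue lists pBluescriptII as the backbone. In E. coli it is maintained through a high-copy ColE1/pUC-type origin and selected with ampicillin via the bla gene and its promoter. Short remnants of pBR322-derived elements (tetracycline resistance, bom, rop, lacI fragments) are also annotated and appear to be non-functional leftovers. For selection in trypanosomes the plasmid carries the Sh ble gene, which confers phleomycin resistance. The record does not identify the promoter driving this marker, nor any targeting sequence for genomic integration.

The payload is an approximately 800 bp fragment of the VSG221 coding sequence from T. brucei Lister 427, cloned between HindIII and XhoI sites and flanked by two opposing T7 promoters. Each promoter is followed by a tet operator sequence (annotated as a PLtetO-1 fragment), and pairs of T7 terminators lie beyond each promoter on both sides, confining transcription to the insert. In host lines that already express T7 RNA polymerase and the Tet repressor, the repressor blocks both promoters until tetracycline is added. Convergent transcription then yields complementary RNAs that anneal into dsRNA and trigger knockdown of VSG221. The construct was used to study the consequences of blocking VSG synthesis, which include a precytokinesis cell cycle arrest.

Two caveats apply. The catalogue's 2,900 bp figure seems to describe only the backbone, since the depositor's full sequence is 6,051 nt. Repository quality control did not confirm the RNAi fragment by sequencing, though digestion gave the predicted linear size.
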