Addgene plasmid #59730: MC177VSG221RNAi
Purpose: For use in trypanosome cell lines already expressing T7 polymerase and Tet-repressor. Tetracycline induction results in the production of dsRNA targeting VSG221.
Depositing lab: Gloria Rudenko. Depositing organization: Imperial College London. Publication: Variant surface glycoprotein RNA interference triggers a precytokinesis cell cycle arrest in African trypanosomes. Sheader K, Vaughan S, Minchin J, Hughes K, Gull K, Rudenko G. Proc Natl Acad Sci U S A. 2005 Jun 14;102(24):8716-21. Epub 2005 Jun 3. 10.1073/pnas.0501886102 PubMed 15937117.
Backbone
  Vector backbone: pBluescriptII
  Total vector size (bp): 2900
  Vector type: RNAi
  Selectable markers: Phleomycin
Growth in bacteria
  Bacterial resistance: Ampicillin, 100 μg/mL
  Growth temperature: 37°C
  Growth strain: DH5alpha
  Copy number: Unknown
Gene/Insert
  Gene/Insert name: VSG221 RNAi fragment
  Species: T. brucei Lister 427
  Insert size (bp): 803
  Promoter: opposing T7 promoters
  Cloning method: Restriction Enzyme; 5′ cloning site HindIII (unknown if destroyed); 3′ cloning site XhoI (unknown if destroyed)
  Sequencing primers: 5′ atacagaatgtctttggc
Terms and licenses: Academic/Nonprofit Terms; Industry Terms: Not Available to Industry
Depositor comments: Please note that Addgene QC did not confirm the RNAi fragment, but the linear size of the digested vector give the predicted result.
How to cite: MC177VSG221RNAi was a gift from Gloria Rudenko (Addgene plasmid # 59730 ; http://n2t.net/addgene:59730 ; RRID:Addgene_59730)
