>Addgene plasmid #59730 | MC177VSG221RNAi | addgene partial sequence | sequence record 102759 | Zeo-R 5'-ctgatgaacagggtcacgtc-3'
GAGCCGGTCGGTCCAGAACTCGACCGCTCCGGCGACGTCGCGCGCGGTGAGCACCGGAACGGCACTGGTC
AACTTGGCCATGGTGATAGCTTATTTTATGGCAGCAACGAGACCTTACGTAAAGCAAAACTAAATAAGAG
CGGAGACTGCAATGCAGAGTAAAAAAAAAAAAAACATGAATTTCAGAAGACCTTGCTGTGCCCGGGTCTG
AGAGCGGTCAGTTGCTCTCCTGCTCCGTACGCCGTAAGCGCTACTTTTACTGCTTAATCTTTCCTATATA
AGATATATTTCTATTACTATATATACTTTTTTAACTTTATCATTATTATCCTATTGTGTGTTGTATTGAC
TTTACAATAAAACATATTATATCTAACATGTCAAAAGCATCGGCTCTTCAATACAGTTACCCGTCCCTTA
TCAACACAGTACAATATACTCTGTCATGACAATAAGTATATATAAGAGCCAGAATGCACCCGCGCTGGGT
GGAAAGCTAGCTTGCATGCCTGCAGGGGCCCAATCCGGATATAGTTCTCCTTTCAGCAAAAAACCCCTCA
AGACCCGTTTAGAGGCCCCAAGGGGTTATGCTAGTTATTGCTCAGCGGTGGCAGCAGCCAACTCAGCTTC
CTTTCGGGCTTTGTTAGCAGCCCTATCCGGATATAGTTCTCCTTTCAGC
