>Addgene plasmid #59730 | MC177VSG221RNAi | addgene partial sequence | sequence record 102760 | Amp-R 5'-ATAATACCGCGCCACATAGC-3'
CGTTCTTCGGGGCGAAAACTCTCAAGGATCTTACCGCTGTTGAGATCCAGTTCGATGTAACCCACTCGTG
CACCCAACTGATCTTCAGCATCTTTTACTTTCACCAGCGTTTCTGGGTGAGCAAAAACAGGAAGGCAAAA
TGCCGCAAAAAAGGGAATAAGGGCGACACGGAAATGTTGAATACTCATACTCTTCCTTTTTCAATATTAT
TGAAGCATTTATCAGGGTTATTGTCTCATGAGCGGATACATATTTGAATGTATTTAGAAAAATAAACAAA
TAGGGGTTCCGCGCACATTTCCCCGAAAAGTGCCACCTGACGTCTAAGAAACCATTATTATCATGACATT
AACCTATAAAAATAGGCGTATCACGAGGCCCTTTCGTCTCGCGCGTTTCGGTGATGACGGTGAAAACCTC
TGACACATGCAGCTCCCGGAGACGGTCACAGCTTGTCTGTAAGCGGATGCCGGGAGCAGACAAGCCCGTC
AGGGCGCGTCAGCGGGTGTTGGCGGGTGTCGGGGCTGGCTTAACTATGCGGCATCAGAGCAGATTGTACT
GAGAGTGCACCATTCGACGCTCTCCCTTATGCGACTCCTGCATTAGGAAGCAGCCCAGTAGTAGGTTGAG
GCCGTTGAGCACCGCCGCCGCAAGGAATGGTGCAAGGAGATGGCGCCCAACAGTCCCCCGGCCACGGGGC
CTGCCACCATACCCACGCCGAAACAAGCGCTCATGAGCCCGAAGTGGCGAGCCCGATCTTCCCCATCGGT
GATGTCGGCGATATAGGCGCCAGC
